>Addgene plasmid #106252 | pcDNA3.1/V5-His-TN-DROSHA | depositor full sequence | sequence record 201124 | pcDNA3.1/V5-His-TN-DROSHA sequence 9533 bps
GACGGATCGGGAGATCTCCCGATCCCCTATGGTCGACTCTCAGTACAATCTGCTCTGATGCCGCATAGTT
AAGCCAGTATCTGCTCCCTGCTTGTGTGTTGGAGGTCGCTGAGTAGTGCGCGAGCAAAATTTAAGCTACA
ACAAGGCAAGGCTTGACCGACAATTGCATGAAGAATCTGCTTAGGGTTAGGCGTTTTGCGCTGCTTCGCG
ATGTACGGGCCAGATATACGCGTTGACATTGATTATTGACTAGTTATTAATAGTAATCAATTACGGGGTC
ATTAGTTCATAGCCCATATATGGAGTTCCGCGTTACATAACTTACGGTAAATGGCCCGCCTGGCTGACCG
CCCAACGACCCCCGCCCATTGACGTCAATAATGACGTATGTTCCCATAGTAACGCCAATAGGGACTTTCC
ATTGACGTCAATGGGTGGACTATTTACGGTAAACTGCCCACTTGGCAGTACATCAAGTGTATCATATGCC
AAGTACGCCCCCTATTGACGTCAATGACGGTAAATGGCCCGCCTGGCATTATGCCCAGTACATGACCTTA
TGGGACTTTCCTACTTGGCAGTACATCTACGTATTAGTCATCGCTATTACCATGGTGATGCGGTTTTGGC
AGTACATCAATGGGCGTGGATAGCGGTTTGACTCACGGGGATTTCCAAGTCTCCACCCCATTGACGTCAA
TGGGAGTTTGTTTTGGCACCAAAATCAACGGGACTTTCCAAAATGTCGTAACAACTCCGCCCCATTGACG
CAAATGGGCGGTAGGCGTGTACGGTGGGAGGTCTATATAAGCAGAGCTCTCTGGCTAACTAGAGAACCCA
CTGCTTACTGGCTTATCGAAATTAATACGACTCACTATAGGGAGACCCAAGCTGGCTAGTTAAGCTTGGT
ACCGAGCTCGGATCCAGTACCCTTCAAAGGGTCAAGACAATTCTGCAGATCACCATGGCAATGATGCAGG
GAAACACATGTCACAGAATGTCGTTCCACCCGGGACGAGGGTGTCCCCGAGGACGAGGAGGACATGGAGC
CAGACCCTCAGCACCATCCTTTAGGCCCCAAAATCTGAGGCTGCTTCACCCTCAGCAGCCTCCTGTGCAA
TATCAATATGAACCTCCAAGTGCCCCTTCCACCACTTTCTCAAACTCTCCAGCCCCCAATTTTCTCCCTC
CACGACCAGACTTTGTACCCTTCCCCCCACCCATGCCTCCGTCAGCGCAAGGCCCTCTTCCCCCCTGCCC
AATCAGGCCGCCTTTCCCCAACCACCAGATGAGGCACCCCTTCCCAGTTCCTCCTTGTTTTCCTCCCATG
CCACCACCAATGCCTTGTCCTAATAACCCCCCAGTCCCTGGGGCACCTCCTGGACAAGGCACTTTCCCCT
TCATGATGCCCCCTCCCTCCATGCCTCATCCCCCGCCCCCTCCAGTCATGCCGCAGCAGGTTAATTATCA
GTACCCTCCGGGCTATTCTCACCACAACTTCCCACCTCCCAGTTTTAATAGTTTCCAGAACAACCCTAGT
TCTTTCCTGCCCAGTGCTAATAACAGCAGTAGTCCTCATTTCAGACATCTCCCTCCATACCCACTCCCAA
AGGCTCCCAGTGAGAGAAGGTCCCCAGAAAGGCTGAAACACTATGATGACCACAGGCACCGAGATCACAG
TCATGGGCGAGGTGAGAGGCATCGGTCCCTGGATCGGCGGGAGCGAGGCCGCAGTCCCGACAGGAGAAGA
CAAGACAGCCGGTACAGATCTGATTATGACCGAGGGAGAACACCATCTCGCCACCGCAGCTACGAACGGA
GCAGAGAGCGAGAACGGGAGAGACACAGGCATCGAGACAACCGAAGATCACCATCTCTGGAAAGGTCCTA
CAAAAAAGAGTATAAGAGATCTGGAAGTCGCTCCCCAAGTAGGGAGAAGAAGAGAGCTCGTTGGGAGGAA
GAAAAAGACCGTTGGAGTGACAACCAGAGTTCTGGCAAAGACAAGAACTATACCTCAATCAAGGAAAAAG
AGCCCGAGGAGACCATGCCTGACAAGAATGAGGAGGAAGAAGAAGAACTTCTTAAGCCTGTGTGGATTCG
ATGCACTCATTCAGAAAACTACTACTCCAGTGACCCCATGGATCAGGTGGGAGATTCTACAGTGGTTGGA
ACGAGTAGGCTTCGTGACTTATATGACAAATTTGAGGAGGAGTTGGGGAGCAGGCAAGAAAAGGCCAAAG
CTGCTCGGCCTCCGTGGGAACCTCCAAAGACGAAGCTCGATGAAGATTTAGAGAGTTCCAGTGAATCCGA
GTGTGAGTCTGATGAGGACAGCACCTGTTCTAGCAGCTCAGACTCTGAAGTTTTTGACGTTATTGCAGAA
ATCAAACGCAAAAAGGCCCACCCTGACCGACTTCATGATGAACTTTGGTACAACGATCCAGGCCAGATGA
ATGATGGACCACTCTGCAAATGCAGCGCAAAGGCAAGACGCACAGGAATTAGGCACAGCATTTATCCTGG
AGAAGAGGCCATCAAGCCCTGTCGTCCTATGACCAACAATGCTGGCAGACTTTTCCACTACCGGATCACA
GTCTCCCCGCCTACGAACTTTTTAACTGACAGGCCAACTGTTATAGAATACGATGATCACGAGTATATCT
TTGAAGGATTTTCTATGTTTGCACATGCCCCCCTGACCAATATTCCACTGTGTAAAGTAATTAGATTCAA
CATAGACTACACGATTCATTTCATTGAAGAGATGATGCCGGAGAATTTTTGTGTGAAAGGGCTTGAACTC
TTTTCACTGTTCCTATTCAGAGATATTTTGGAATTATATGACTGGAATCTTAAAGGTCCTTTGTTTGAAG
ACAGCCCTCCCTGCTGCCCAAGATTTCATTTCATGCCACGTTTTGTAAGATTTCTTCCAGATGGAGGAAA
GGAAGTGCTGTCCATGCACCAGATTCTCCTGTACTTGTTAAGGTGCAGCAAAGCCCTGGTGCCTGAGGAG
GAGATTGCCAATATGCTTCAGTGGGAGGAGCTGGAGTGGCAGAAATATGCAGAAGAATGCAAAGGCATGA
TTGTTACCAACCCTGGGACGAAACCAAGCTCTGTCCGTATCGATCAACTGGATCGTGAACAGTTCAACCC
CGATGTGATTACTTTTCCGATTATCGTCCACTTTGGGATACGCCCTGCACAGTTGAGTTATGCAGGAGAC
CCACAGTACCAAAAACTGTGGAAGAGTTATGTGAAACTTCGCCACCTCCTAGCAAATAGTCCCAAAGTCA
AACAAACTGACAAACAGAAGCTGGCACAGAGGGAGGAAGCCCTCCAAAAAATACGGCAGAAGAATACAAT
GAGACGAGAAGTAACGGTGGAGCTAAGTAGCCAAGGATTCTGGAAAACTGGCATCCGTTCTGATGTCTGT
CAGCATGCAATGATGCTACCTGTTCTGACCCATCATATCCGCTACCACCAATGCCTAATGCATTTGGACA
AGTTGATAGGATATACTTTCCAAGATCGTTGTCTGTTGCAGCTGGCCATGACTCATCCAAGTCATCATTT
AAATTTTGGAATGAATCCTGATCATGCCAGGAATTCATTATCTAACTGTGGAATTCGGCAGCCCAAATAC
GGAGACAGAAAAGTTCATCACATGCACATGCGGAAGAAAGGGATTAACACCTTGATAAATATCATGTCAC
GCCTTGGCCAAGATGACCCAACTCCCTCGAGGATTAACCACAATGAACGGTTGGAATTCCTGGGTGATGC
TGTTGTTGAATTTCTGACCAGCGTCCATTTGTACTATTTGTTTCCTAGTCTGGAAGAAGGAGGATTAGCA
ACCTATCGGACTGCCATTGTTCAGAATCAGCACCTTGCCATGCTAGCAAAGAAACTTGAACTGGATCGAT
TTATGCTGTATGCTCACGGGCCTGACCTTTGTAGAGAATCGGACCTTCGACATGCAATGGCCAATTGTTT
TCAAGCGTTAATAGGAGCTGTTTACTTGGAGGGAAGCCTGGAGGAAGCCAAGCAGTTATTTGGACGCTTG
CTCTTTAATGATCCGGACCTGCGCGAAGTCTGGCTCAATTATCCTCTCCACCCACTCCAACTACAAGAGC
CAAATACTGATCGACAACTTATTGAAACTTCTCCGGTTCTACAAAAACTTACTGAGTTTGAAGAAGCAAT
TGGAGTAATTTTTACTCATGTTCGACTTCTGGCAAGGGCATTCACATTGAGAACTGTGGGATTTAACCAT
CTGACCCTAGGCCACAATCAGAGAATGGAATTCCTAGGTGACTCCATAATGCAACTGGTAGCCACAGAGT
ACTTATTCATTCATTTCCCAGATCATCATGAAGGACACTTAACTTTGTTGCGAAGCTCTTTGGTGAATAA
TAGAACTCAGGCCAAGGTAGCGGAGGAGCTGGGCATGCAGGAGTACGCCATAACCAACGACAAGACCAAG
AGGCCTGTGGCGCTTCGCACCAAGACCTTGGCGGACCTTTTGCAATCATTTATTGCAGCGCTGTACATTG
ATAAGGATTTGGAATATGTTCATACTTTCATGAATGTCTGCTTCTTTCCACGATTGAAAGAGTTCATTTT
GAATCAGGATTGGAATGACCCCAAATCCCAGCTTCAGCAGTGTTGCTTGACACTTAGGACAGAAGGAAAA
GAGCCAGACATTCCTCTGTACAAGACTCTGCAGACAGTGGGCCCATCCCATGCCCGAACCTACACTGTGG
CTGTTTATTTCAAGGGAGAAAGAATAGGCTGTGGGAAAGGACCAAGTATTCAGCAAGCGGAAATGGGAGC
AGCAATGGATGCGCTTGAAAAATATAATTTTCCCCAGATGGCCCATCAGAAGCGGTTCATCGAACGGAAG
TACAGACAAGAGTTAAAAGAAATGAGGTGGGAAAGAGAGCATCAAGAGAGAGAGCCAGATGAGACTGAAG
ACATCAAGAAAATCCAGCACAGTGGCGGCCGCTCGAGTCTAGAGGGCCCGCGGTTCGAAGGTAAGCCTAT
CCCTAACCCTCTCCTCGGTCTCGATTCTACGCGTACCGGTCATCATCACCATCACCATTGAGTTTAAACC
CGCTGATCAGCCTCGACTGTGCCTTCTAGTTGCCAGCCATCTGTTGTTTGCCCCTCCCCCGTGCCTTCCT
TGACCCTGGAAGGTGCCACTCCCACTGTCCTTTCCTAATAAAATGAGGAAATTGCATCGCATTGTCTGAG
TAGGTGTCATTCTATTCTGGGGGGTGGGGTGGGGCAGGACAGCAAGGGGGAGGATTGGGAAGACAATAGC
AGGCATGCTGGGGATGCGGTGGGCTCTATGGCTTCTGAGGCGGAAAGAACCAGCTGGGGCTCTAGGGGGT
ATCCCC
[124 nt withheld, positions 5397-5520]
C
[32 nt withheld, positions 5522-5553]
CA
[57 nt withheld, positions 5556-5612]
A
[49 nt withheld, positions 5614-5662]
CCTTTGACGTTGGAGTCCACGTTCTTT
[37 nt withheld, positions 5690-5726]
ACCCTATCTCGGTCTATTCTTTTGATTTATAAGGGATTTTGGGGATTTCGGCCTATTGGTTAAAAAATGA
GCTGATTTAACAAAAATTTAACGCGAATTAATTCTGTGGAATGTGTGTCAGTTAGGGTGTGGAAAGTCCC
CAGGCTCCCCAGGCAGGCAGAAGTATGCAAAGCATGCATCTCAATTAGTCAGCAACCAGGTGTGGAAAGT
CCCCAGGCTCCCCAGCAGGCAGAAGTATGCAAAGCATGCATCTCAATTAGTCAGCAACCATAGTCCCGCC
CCTAACTCCGCCCATCCCGCCCCTAACTCCGCCCAGTTCCGCCCATTCTCCGCCCCATGGCTGACTAATT
TTTTTTATTTATGCAGAGGCCGAGGCCGCCTCTGCCTCTGAGCTATTCCAGAAGTAGTGAGGAGGCTTTT
TTGGAGGCCTAGGCTTTTGCAAAAAGCTCCCGGGAGCTTGTATATCCATTTTCGGATCTGATCAAGAGAC
AGGATGAGGATCGTTTCGCATGATTGAACAAGATGGATTGCACGCAGGTTCTCCGGCCGCTTGGGTGGAG
AGGCTATTCGGCTATGACTGGGCACAACAGACAATCGGCTGCTCTGATGCCGCCGTGTTCCGGCTGTCAG
CGCAGGGGCGCCCGGTTCTTTTTGTCAAGACCGACCTGTCCGGTGCCCTGAATGAACTGCAGGACGAGGC
AGCGCGGCTATCGTGGCTGGCCACGACGGGCGTTCCTTGCGCAGCTGTGCTCGACGTTGTCACTGAAGCG
GGAAGGGACTGGCTGCTATTGGGCGAAGTGCCGGGGCAGGATCTCCTGTCATCTCACCTTGCTCCTGCCG
AGAAAGTATCCATCATGGCTGATGCAATGCGGCGGCTGCATACGCTTGATCCGGCTACCTGCCCATTCGA
CCACCAAGCGAAACATCGCATCGAGCGAGCACGTACTCGGATGGAAGCCGGTCTTGTCGATCAGGATGAT
CTGGACGAAGAGCATCAGGGGCTCGCGCCAGCCGAACTGTTCGCCAGGCTCAAGGCGCGCATGCCCGACG
GCGAGGATCTCGTCGTGACCCATGGCGATGCCTGCTTGCCGAATATCATGGTGGAAAATGGCCGCTTTTC
TGGATTCATCGACTGTGGCCGGCTGGGTGTGGCGGACCGCTATCAGGACATAGCGTTGGCTACCCGTGAT
ATTGCTGAAGAGCTTGGCGGCGAATGGGCTGACCGCTTCCTCGTGCTTTACGGTATCGCCGCTCCCGATT
CGCAGCGCATCGCCTTCTATCGCCTTCTTGACGAGTTCTTCTGAGCGGGACTCTGGGGTTCGCGAAATGA
CCGACCAAGCGACGCCCAACCTGCCATCACGAGATTTCGATTCCACCGCCGCCTTCTATGAAAGGTTGGG
CTTCGGAATCGTTTTCCGGGACGCCGGCTGGATGATCCTCCAGCGCGGGGATCTCATGCTGGAGTTCTTC
GCCCACCCCAACTTGTTTATTGCAGCTTATAATGGTTACAAATAAAGCAATAGCATCACAAATTTCACAA
ATAAAGCATTTTTTTCACTGCATTCTAGTTGTGGTTTGTCCAAACTCATCAATGTATCTTATCATGTCTG
TATACCGTCGACCTCTAGCTAGAGCTTGGCGTAATCATGGTCATAGCTGTTTCCTGTGTGAAATTGTTAT
CCGCTCACAATTCCACACAACATACGAGCCGGAAGCATAAAGTGTAAAGCCTGGGGTGCCTAATGAGTGA
GCTAACTCACATTAATTGCGTTGCGCTCACTGCCCGCTTTCCAGTCGGGAAACCTGTCGTGCCAGCTGCA
TTAATGAATCGGCCAACGCGCGGGGAGAGGCGGTTTGCGTATTGGGCGCTCTTCCGCTTCCTCGCTCACT
GACTCGCTGCGCTCGGTCGTTCGGCTGCGGCGAGCGGTATCAGCTCACTCAAAGGCGGTAATACGGTTAT
CCACAGAATCAGGGGATAACGCAGGAAAGAACATGTGAGCAAAAGGCCAGCAAAAGGCCAGGAACCGTAA
AAAGGCCGCGTTGCTGGCGTTTTTCCATAGGCTCCGCCCCCCTGACGAGCATCACAAAAATCGACGCTCA
AGTCAGAGGTGGCGAAACCCGACAGGACTATAAAGATACCAGGCGTTTCCCCCTGGAAGCTCCCTCGTGC
GCTCTCCTGTTCCGACCCTGCCGCTTACCGGATACCTGTCCGCCTTTCTCCCTTCGGGAAGCGTGGCGCT
TTCTCAATGCTCACGCTGTAGGTATCTCAGTTCGGTGTAGGTCGTTCGCTCCAAGCTGGGCTGTGTGCAC
GAACCCCCCGTTCAGCCCGACCGCTGCGCCTTATCCGGTAACTATCGTCTTGAGTCCAACCCGGTAAGAC
ACGACTTATCGCCACTGGCAGCAGCCACTGGTAACAGGATTAGCAGAGCGAGGTATGTAGGCGGTGCTAC
AGAGTTCTTGAAGTGGTGGCCTAACTACGGCTACACTAGAAGGACAGTATTTGGTATCTGCGCTCTGCTG
AAGCCAGTTACCTTCGGAAAAAGAGTTGGTAGCTCTTGATCCGGCAAACAAACCACCGCTGGTAGCGGTG
GTTTTTTTGTTTGCAAGCAGCAGATTACGCGCAGAAAAAAAGGATCTCAAGAAGATCCTTTGATCTTTTC
TACGGGGTCTGACGCTCAGTGGAACGAAAACTCACGTTAAGGGATTTTGGTCATGAGATTATCAAAAAGG
ATCTTCACCTAGATCCTTTTAAATTAAAAATGAAGTTTTAAATCAATCTAAAGTATATATGAGTAAACTT
GGTCTGACAGTTACCAATGCTTAATCAGTGAGGCACCTATCTCAGCGATCTGTCTATTTCGTTCATCCAT
AGTTGCCTGACTCCCCGTCGTGTAGATAACTACGATACGGGAGGGCTTACCATCTGGCCCCAGTGCTGCA
ATGATACCGCGAGACCCACGCTCACCGGCTCCAGATTTATCAGCAATAAACCAGCCAGCCGGAAGGGCCG
AGCGCAGAAGTGGTCCTGCAACTTTATCCGCCTCCATCCAGTCTATTAATTGTTGCCGGGAAGCTAGAGT
AAGTAGTTCGCCAGTTAATAGTTTGCGCAACGTTGTTGCCATTGCTACAGGCATCGTGGTGTCACGCTCG
TCGTTTGGTATGGCTTCATTCAGCTCCGGTTCCCAACGATCAAGGCGAGTTACATGATCCCCCATGTTGT
GCAAAAAAGCGGTTAGCTCCTTCGGTCCTCCGATCGTTGTCAGAAGTAAGTTGGCCGCAGTGTTATCACT
CATGGTTATGGCAGCACTGCATAATTCTCTTACTGTCATGCCATCCGTAAGATGCTTTTCTGTGACTGGT
GAGTACTCAACCAAGTCATTCTGAGAATAGTGTATGCGGCGACCGAGTTGCTCTTGCCCGGCGTCAATAC
GGGATAATACCGCGCCACATAGCAGAACTTTAAAAGTGCTCATCATTGGAAAACGTTCTTCGGGGCGAAA
ACTCTCAAGGATCTTACCGCTGTTGAGATCCAGTTCGATGTAACCCACTCGTGCACCCAACTGATCTTCA
GCATCTTTTACTTTCACCAGCGTTTCTGGGTGAGCAAAAACAGGAAGGCAAAATGCCGCAAAAAAGGGAA
TAAGGGCGACACGGAAATGTTGAATACTCATACTCTTCCTTTTTCAATATTATTGAAGCATTTATCAGGG
TTATTGTCTCATGAGCGGATACATATTTGAATGTATTTAGAAAAATAAACAAATAGGGGTTCCGCGCACA
TTTCCCCGAAAAGTGCCACCTGACGTC
Features (pLannotate 1.2.2; 21 found; start..end, strand, type, name):
     36..80      -  misc_feature   bom (fragment): basis of mobility region from pBR322
    235..614     +  enhancer       CMV enhancer: human cytomegalovirus immediate early enhancer
    615..818     +  promoter       CMV promoter: human cytomegalovirus (CMV) immediate early promoter
    814..847     +  LTR            5' LTR (truncated) (fragment): truncated 5' long terminal repeat (LTR) from HIV-1
    863..881     +  promoter       T7 promoter: promoter for bacteriophage T7 RNA polymerase
    971..4981    +  CDS            DROSHA: RNC_HUMAN - Also known as RN3, RNASE3L, RNASEN. Experimental evidence at protein level: Swiss-Prot protein existence level 1. Ribonuclease III double-stranded (ds) RNA-specific endoribonuclease that is involved in the initial step of microRNA (miRNA) biogenesis. Component of the microprocessor complex that is required to process primary miRNA transcripts (pri-miRNAs) to release precursor miRNA (pre-miRNA) in the nucleus. Within the microprocessor complex, DROSHA cleaves the 3' and 5' strands of a stem-loop in pri- miRNAs (processing center 11 bp from the dsRNA-ssRNA junction) to release hairpi
   5030..5071    +  CDS            V5 tag: epitope tag from simian virus 5
   5127..5351    +  polyA_signal   bGH poly(A) signal: bovine growth hormone polyadenylation signal
   5355..5376    +  promoter       SV40 promoter (fragment): SV40 enhancer and early promoter
   5397..5825    +  rep_origin     f1 ori (sequence partly withheld): f1 bacteriophage origin of replication; arrow indicates direction of (+) strand synthesis
   5839..6169    +  promoter       SV40 promoter: SV40 enhancer and early promoter
   6236..7027    +  CDS            neo: KKA2_KLEPN - Also known as kan, nptII. Experimental evidence at protein level: Swiss-Prot protein existence level 1. Resistance to kanamycin, neomycin, paromomycin, ribostamycin, butirosin and gentamicin B. From Klebsiella pneumoniae.
   7053..7211    +  CDS            ble (fragment): BLE_KLEPN - Experimental evidence at protein level: Swiss-Prot protein existence level 1. Binding protein with a strong affinity to the bleomycin family of antibiotics. Binds to CL990; an antimitotic-antibiotic compound. From Klebsiella pneumoniae.
   7206..7327    +  polyA_signal   SV40 poly(A) signal: SV40 polyadenylation signal
   7400..7416    -  protein_bind   lac operator: The lac repressor binds to the lac operator to inhibit transcription in E. coli. This inhibition can be relieved by adding lactose or isopropyl-β-D-thiogalactopyranoside (IPTG). lac repressor encoded by lacI
   7424..7454    -  promoter       lac promoter: promoter for the E. coli lac operon
   7469..7490    -  protein_bind   CAP binding site: CAP binding activates transcription in the presence of cAMP. E. coli catabolite activator protein
   7503..7595    -  CDS            lacI (fragment): lac repressor; lacI; The lac repressor binds to the lac operator to inhibit transcription in E. coli. This inhibition can be relieved by adding lactose or isopropyl-β-D-thiogalactopyranoside (IPTG).
   7778..8366    -  rep_origin     ori: high-copy-number ColE1/pMB1/pBR322/pUC origin of replication
   8537..9397    -  CDS            AmpR: β-lactamase; bla; confers resistance to ampicillin, carbenicillin, and related antibiotics
   9398..9502    -  promoter       AmpR promoter: bla
