>Addgene plasmid #106252 | pcDNA3.1/V5-His-TN-DROSHA | addgene full sequence | sequence record 206269 | Addgene NGS Result
GACGGATCGGGAGATCTCCCGATCCCCTATGGTGCACTCTCAGTACAATCTGCTCTGATGCCGCATAGTT
AAGCCAGTATCTGCTCCCTGCTTGTGTGTTGGAGGTCGCTGAGTAGTGCGCGAGCAAAATTTAAGCTACA
ACAAGGCAAGGCTTGACCGACAATTGCATGAAGAATCTGCTTAGGGTTAGGCGTTTTGCGCTGCTTCGCG
ATGTACGGGCCAGATATACGCGTTGACATTGATTATTGACTAGTTATTAATAGTAATCAATTACGGGGTC
ATTAGTTCATAGCCCATATATGGAGTTCCGCGTTACATAACTTACGGTAAATGGCCCGCCTGGCTGACCG
CCCAACGACCCCCGCCCATTGACGTCAATAATGACGTATGTTCCCATAGTAACGCCAATAGGGACTTTCC
ATTGACGTCAATGGGTGGAGTATTTACGGTAAACTGCCCACTTGGCAGTACATCAAGTGTATCATATGCC
AAGTACGCCCCCTATTGACGTCAATGACGGTAAATGGCCCGCCTGGCATTATGCCCAGTACATGACCTTA
TGGGACTTTCCTACTTGGCAGTACATCTACGTATTAGTCATCGCTATTACCATGGTGATGCGGTTTTGGC
AGTACATCAATGGGCGTGGATAGCGGTTTGACTCACGGGGATTTCCAAGTCTCCACCCCATTGACGTCAA
TGGGAGTTTGTTTTGGCACCAAAATCAACGGGACTTTCCAAAATGTCGTAACAACTCCGCCCCATTGACG
CAAATGGGCGGTAGGCGTGTACGGTGGGAGGTCTATATAAGCAGAGCTCTCTGGCTAACTAGAGAACCCA
CTGCTTACTGGCTTATCGAAATTAATACGACTCACTATAGGGAGACCCAAGCTGGCTAGTTAAGCTTGGT
ACCGAGCTCGGATCCAGTACCCTTCAAAGGGTCAAGACAATTCTGCAGATCACCATGGCAATGATGCAGG
GAAACACATGTCACAGAATGTCGTTCCACCCGGGACGAGGGTGTCCCCGAGGACGAGGAGGACATGGAGC
CAGACCCTCAGCACCATCCTTTAGGCCCCAAAATCTGAGGCTGCTTCACCCTCAGCAGCCTCCTGTGCAA
TATCAATATGAACCTCCAAGTGCCCCTTCCACCACTTTCTCAAACTCTCCAGCCCCCAATTTTCTCCCTC
CACGACCAGACTTTGTACCCTTCCCCCCACCCATGCCTCCGTCAGCGCAAGGCCCTCTTCCCCCCTGCCC
AATCAGGCCGCCTTTCCCCAACCACCAGATGAGGCACCCCTTCCCAGTTCCTCCTTGTTTTCCTCCCATG
CCACCACCAATGCCTTGTCCTAATAACCCCCCAGTCCCTGGGGCACCTCCTGGACAAGGCACTTTCCCCT
TCATGATGCCCCCTCCCTCCATGCCTCATCCCCCGCCCCCTCCAGTCATGCCGCAGCAGGTTAATTATCA
GTACCCTCCGGGCTATTCTCACCACAACTTCCCACCTCCCAGTTTTAATAGTTTCCAGAACAACCCTAGT
TCTTTCCTGCCCAGTGCTAATAACAGCAGTAGTCCTCATTTCAGACATCTCCCTCCATACCCACTCCCAA
AGGCTCCCAGTGAGAGAAGGTCCCCAGAAAGGCTGAAACACTATGATGACCACAGGCACCGAGATCACAG
TCATGGGCGAGGTGAGAGGCATCGGTCCCTGGATCGGCGGGAGCGAGGCCGCAGTCCCGACAGGAGAAGA
CAAGACAGCCGGTACAGATCTGATTATGACCGAGGGAGAACACCATCTCGCCACCGCAGCTACGAACGGA
GCAGAGAGCGAGAACGGGAGAGACACAGGCATCGAGACAACCGAAGATCACCATCTCTGGAAAGGTCCTA
CAAAAAAGAGTATAAGAGATCTGGAAGTCGCTCCCCAAGTAGGGAGAAGAAGAGAGCTCGTTGGGAGGAA
GAAAAAGACCGTTGGAGTGACAACCAGAGTTCTGGCAAAGACAAGAACTATACCTCAATCAAGGAAAAAG
AGCCCGAGGAGACCATGCCTGACAAGAATGAGGAGGAAGAAGAAGAACTTCTTAAGCCTGTGTGGATTCG
ATGCACTCATTCAGAAAACTACTACTCCAGTGACCCCATGGATCAGGTGGGAGATTCTACAGTGGTTGGA
ACATCACGATTGAGAGATCTGTATGACAAATTTGAGGAGGAGTTGGGGAGCAGGCAAGAAAAGGCCAAAG
CTGCTCGGCCTCCGTGGGAACCTCCAAAGACGAAGCTCGATGAAGATTTAGAGAGTTCCAGTGAATCCGA
GTGTGAGTCTGATGAGGACAGCACCTGTTCTAGCAGCTCAGACTCTGAAGTTTTTGACGTTATTGCAGAA
ATCAAACGCAAAAAGGCCCACCCTGACCGACTTCATGATGAACTTTGGTACAACGATCCAGGCCAGATGA
ATGATGGACCACTCTGCAAATGCAGCGCAAAGGCAAGACGCACAGGAATTAGGCACAGCATTTATCCTGG
AGAAGAGGCCATCAAGCCCTGTCGTCCTATGACCAACAATGCTGGCAGACTTTTCCACTACCGGATCACA
GTCTCCCCGCCTACGAACTTTTTAACTGACAGGCCAACTGTTATAGAATACGATGATCACGAGTATATCT
TTGAAGGATTTTCTATGTTTGCACATGCCCCCCTGACCAATATTCCACTGTGTAAAGTAATTAGATTCAA
CATAGACTACACGATTCATTTCATTGAAGAGATGATGCCGGAGAATTTTTGTGTGAAAGGGCTTGAACTC
TTTTCACTGTTCCTATTCAGAGATATTTTGGAATTATATGACTGGAATCTTAAAGGTCCTTTGTTTGAAG
ACAGCCCTCCCTGCTGCCCAAGATTTCATTTCATGCCACGTTTTGTAAGATTTCTTCCAGATGGAGGAAA
GGAAGTGCTGTCCATGCACCAGATTCTCCTGTACTTGTTAAGGTGCAGCAAAGCCCTGGTGCCTGAGGAG
GAGATTGCCAATATGCTTCAGTGGGAGGAGCTGGAGTGGCAGAAATATGCAGAAGAATGCAAAGGCATGA
TTGTTACCAACCCTGGGACGAAACCAAGCTCTGTCCGTATCGATCAACTGGATCGTGAACAGTTCAACCC
CGATGTGATTACTTTTCCGATTATCGTCCACTTTGGGATACGCCCTGCACAGTTGAGTTATGCAGGAGAC
CCACAGTACCAAAAACTGTGGAAGAGTTATGTGAAACTTCGCCACCTCCTAGCAAATAGTCCCAAAGTCA
AACAAACTGACAAACAGAAGCTGGCACAGAGGGAGGAAGCCCTCCAAAAAATACGGCAGAAGAATACAAT
GAGACGAGAAGTAACGGTGGAGCTAAGTAGCCAAGGATTCTGGAAAACTGGCATCCGTTCTGATGTCTGT
CAGCATGCAATGATGCTACCTGTTCTGACCCATCATATCCGCTACCACCAATGCCTAATGCATTTGGACA
AGTTGATAGGATATACTTTCCAAGATCGTTGTCTGTTGCAGCTGGCCATGACTCATCCAAGTCATCATTT
AAATTTTGGAATGAATCCTGATCATGCCAGGAATTCATTATCTAACTGTGGAATTCGGCAGCCCAAATAC
GGAGACAGAAAAGTTCATCACATGCACATGCGGAAGAAAGGGATTAACACCTTGATAAATATCATGTCAC
GCCTTGGCCAAGATGACCCAACTCCCTCGAGGATTAACCACAATGAACGGTTGGAATTCCTGGGTGATGC
TGTTGTTGAATTTCTGACCAGCGTCCATTTGTACTATTTGTTTCCTAGTCTGGAAGAAGGAGGATTAGCA
ACCTATCGGACTGCCATTGTTCAGAATCAGCACCTTGCCATGCTAGCAAAGAAACTTGAACTGGATCGAT
TTATGCTGTATGCTCACGGGCCTGACCTTTGTAGAGAATCGGACCTTCGACATGCAATGGCCAATTGTTT
TCAAGCGTTAATAGGAGCTGTTTACTTGGAGGGAAGCCTGGAGGAAGCCAAGCAGTTATTTGGACGCTTG
CTCTTTAATGATCCGGACCTGCGCGAAGTCTGGCTCAATTATCCTCTCCACCCACTCCAACTACAAGAGC
CAAATACTGATCGACAACTTATTGAAACTTCTCCGGTTCTACAAAAACTTACTGAGTTTGAAGAAGCAAT
TGGAGTAATTTTTACTCATGTTCGACTTCTGGCAAGGGCATTCACATTGAGAACTGTGGGATTTAACCAT
CTGACCCTAGGCCACAATCAGAGAATGGAATTCCTAGGTGACTCCATAATGCAACTGGTAGCCACAGAGT
ACTTATTCATTCATTTCCCAGATCATCATGAAGGACACTTAACTTTGTTGCGAAGCTCTTTGGTGAATAA
TAGAACTCAGGCCAAGGTAGCGGAGGAGCTGGGCATGCAGGAGTACGCCATAACCAACGACAAGACCAAG
AGGCCTGTGGCGCTTCGCACCAAGACCTTGGCGGACCTTTTGCAATCATTTATTGCAGCGCTGTACATTG
ATAAGGATTTGGAATATGTTCATACTTTCATGAATGTCTGCTTCTTTCCACGATTGAAAGAGTTCATTTT
GAATCAGGATTGGAATGACCCCAAATCCCAGCTTCAGCAGTGTTGCTTGACACTTAGGACAGAAGGAAAA
GAGCCAGACATTCCTCTGTACAAGACTCTGCAGACAGTGGGCCCATCCCATGCCCGAACCTACACTGTGG
CTGTTTATTTCAAGGGAGAAAGAATAGGCTGTGGGAAAGGACCAAGTATTCAGCAAGCGGAAATGGGAGC
AGCAATGGATGCGCTTGAAAAATATAATTTTCCCCAGATGGCCCATCAGAAGCGGTTCATCGAACGGAAG
TACAGACAAGAGTTAAAAGAAATGAGGTGGGAAAGAGAGCATCAAGAGAGAGAGCCAGATGAGACTGAAG
ACATCAAGAAAATCCAGCACAGTGGCGGCCGCTCGAGTCTAGAGGGCCCGCGGTTCGAAGGTAAGCCTAT
CCCTAACCCTCTCCTCGGTCTCGATTCTACGCGTACCGGTCATCATCACCATCACCATTGAGTTTAAACC
CGCTGATCAGCCTCGACTGTGCCTTCTAGTTGCCAGCCATCTGTTGTTTGCCCCTCCCCCGTGCCTTCCT
TGACCCTGGAAGGTGCCACTCCCACTGTCCTTTCCTAATAAAATGAGGAAATTGCATCGCATTGTCTGAG
TAGGTGTCATTCTATTCTGGGGGGTGGGGTGGGGCAGGACAGCAAGGGGGAGGATTGGGAAGACAATAGC
AGGCATGCTGGGGATGCGGTGGGCTCTATGGCTTCTGAGGCGGAAAGAACCAGCTGGGGCTCTAGGGGGT
ATCCCC
[124 nt withheld, positions 5397-5520]
C
[91 nt withheld, positions 5522-5612]
A
[49 nt withheld, positions 5614-5662]
CCTTTGACGTTGGAGTCCACGTTCTTT
[37 nt withheld, positions 5690-5726]
ACCCTATCTCGGTCTATTCTTTTGATTTATAAGGGATTTTGCCGATTTCGGCCTATTGGTTAAAAAATGA
GCTGATTTAACAAAAATTTAACGCGAATTAATTCTGTGGAATGTGTGTCAGTTAGGGTGTGGAAAGTCCC
CAGGCTCCCCAGCAGGCAGAAGTATGCAAAGCATGCATCTCAATTAGTCAGCAACCAGGTGTGGAAAGTC
CCCAGGCTCCCCAGCAGGCAGAAGTATGCAAAGCATGCATCTCAATTAGTCAGCAACCATAGTCCCGCCC
CTAACTCCGCCCATCCCGCCCCTAACTCCGCCCAGTTCCGCCCATTCTCCGCCCCATGGCTGACTAATTT
TTTTTATTTATGCAGAGGCCGAGGCCGCCTCTGCCTCTGAGCTATTCCAGAAGTAGTGAGGAGGCTTTTT
TGGAGGCCTAGGCTTTTGCAAAAAGCTCCCGGGAGCTTGTATATCCATTTTCGGATCTGATCAAGAGACA
GGATGAGGATCGTTTCGCATGATTGAACAAGATGGATTGCACGCAGGTTCTCCGGCCGCTTGGGTGGAGA
GGCTATTCGGCTATGACTGGGCACAACAGACAATCGGCTGCTCTGATGCCGCCGTGTTCCGGCTGTCAGC
GCAGGGGCGCCCGGTTCTTTTTGTCAAGACCGACCTGTCCGGTGCCCTGAATGAACTGCAGGACGAGGCA
GCGCGGCTATCGTGGCTGGCCACGACGGGCGTTCCTTGCGCAGCTGTGCTCGACGTTGTCACTGAAGCGG
GAAGGGACTGGCTGCTATTGGGCGAAGTGCCGGGGCAGGATCTCCTGTCATCTCACCTTGCTCCTGCCGA
GAAAGTATCCATCATGGCTGATGCAATGCGGCGGCTGCATACGCTTGATCCGGCTACCTGCCCATTCGAC
CACCAAGCGAAACATCGCATCGAGCGAGCACGTACTCGGATGGAAGCCGGTCTTGTCGATCAGGATGATC
TGGACGAAGAGCATCAGGGGCTCGCGCCAGCCGAACTGTTCGCCAGGCTCAAGGCGCGCATGCCCGACGG
CGAGGATCTCGTCGTGACCCATGGCGATGCCTGCTTGCCGAATATCATGGTGGAAAATGGCCGCTTTTCT
GGATTCATCGACTGTGGCCGGCTGGGTGTGGCGGACCGCTATCAGGACATAGCGTTGGCTACCCGTGATA
TTGCTGAAGAGCTTGGCGGCGAATGGGCTGACCGCTTCCTCGTGCTTTACGGTATCGCCGCTCCCGATTC
GCAGCGCATCGCCTTCTATCGCCTTCTTGACGAGTTCTTCTGAGCGGGACTCTGGGGTTCGCGAAATGAC
CGACCAAGCGACGCCCAACCTGCCATCACGAGATTTCGATTCCACCGCCGCCTTCTATGAAAGGTTGGGC
TTCGGAATCGTTTTCCGGGACGCCGGCTGGATGATCCTCCAGCGCGGGGATCTCATGCTGGAGTTCTTCG
CCCACCCCAACTTGTTTATTGCAGCTTATAATGGTTACAAATAAAGCAATAGCATCACAAATTTCACAAA
TAAAGCATTTTTTTCACTGCATTCTAGTTGTGGTTTGTCCAAACTCATCAATGTATCTTATCATGTCTGT
ATACCGTCGACCTCTAGCTAGAGCTTGGCGTAATCATGGTCATAGCTGTTTCCTGTGTGAAATTGTTATC
CGCTCACAATTCCACACAACATACGAGCCGGAAGCATAAAGTGTAAAGCCTGGGGTGCCTAATGAGTGAG
CTAACTCACATTAATTGCGTTGCGCTCACTGCCCGCTTTCCAGTCGGGAAACCTGTCGTGCCAGCTGCAT
TAATGAATCGGCCAACGCGCGGGGAGAGGCGGTTTGCGTATTGGGCGCTCTTCCGCTTCCTCGCTCACTG
ACTCGCTGCGCTCGGTCGTTCGGCTGCGGCGAGCGGTATCAGCTCACTCAAAGGCGGTAATACGGTTATC
CACAGAATCAGGGGATAACGCAGGAAAGAACATGTGAGCAAAAGGCCAGCAAAAGGCCAGGAACCGTAAA
AAGGCCGCGTTGCTGGCGTTTTTCCATAGGCTCCGCCCCCCTGACGAGCATCACAAAAATCGACGCTCAA
GTCAGAGGTGGCGAAACCCGACAGGACTATAAAGATACCAGGCGTTTCCCCCTGGAAGCTCCCTCGTGCG
CTCTCCTGTTCCGACCCTGCCGCTTACCGGATACCTGTCCGCCTTTCTCCCTTCGGGAAGCGTGGCGCTT
TCTCATAGCTCACGCTGTAGGTATCTCAGTTCGGTGTAGGTCGTTCGCTCCAAGCTGGGCTGTGTGCACG
AACCCCCCGTTCAGCCCGACCGCTGCGCCTTATCCGGTAACTATCGTCTTGAGTCCAACCCGGTAAGACA
CGACTTATCGCCACTGGCAGCAGCCACTGGTAACAGGATTAGCAGAGCGAGGTATGTAGGCGGTGCTACA
GAGTTCTTGAAGTGGTGGCCTAACTACGGCTACACTAGAAGAACAGTATTTGGTATCTGCGCTCTGCTGA
AGCCAGTTACCTTCGGAAAAAGAGTTGGTAGCTCTTGATCCGGCAAACAAACCACCGCTGGTAGCGGTGG
TTTTTTTGTTTGCAAGCAGCAGATTACGCGCAGAAAAAAAGGATCTCAAGAAGATCCTTTGATCTTTTCT
ACGGGGTCTGACGCTCAGTGGAACGAAAACTCACGTTAAGGGATTTTGGTCATGAGATTATCAAAAAGGA
TCTTCACCTAGATCCTTTTAAATTAAAAATGAAGTTTTAAATCAATCTAAAGTATATATGAGTAAACTTG
GTCTGACAGTTACCAATGCTTAATCAGTGAGGCACCTATCTCAGCGATCTGTCTATTTCGTTCATCCATA
GTTGCCTGACTCCCCGTCGTGTAGATAACTACGATACGGGAGGGCTTACCATCTGGCCCCAGTGCTGCAA
TGATACCGCGAGACCCACGCTCACCGGCTCCAGATTTATCAGCAATAAACCAGCCAGCCGGAAGGGCCGA
GCGCAGAAGTGGTCCTGCAACTTTATCCGCCTCCATCCAGTCTATTAATTGTTGCCGGGAAGCTAGAGTA
AGTAGTTCGCCAGTTAATAGTTTGCGCAACGTTGTTGCCATTGCTACAGGCATCGTGGTGTCACGCTCGT
CGTTTGGTATGGCTTCATTCAGCTCCGGTTCCCAACGATCAAGGCGAGTTACATGATCCCCCATGTTGTG
CAAAAAAGCGGTTAGCTCCTTCGGTCCTCCGATCGTTGTCAGAAGTAAGTTGGCCGCAGTGTTATCACTC
ATGGTTATGGCAGCACTGCATAATTCTCTTACTGTCATGCCATCCGTAAGATGCTTTTCTGTGACTGGTG
AGTACTCAACCAAGTCATTCTGAGAATAGTGTATGCGGCGACCGAGTTGCTCTTGCCCGGCGTCAATACG
GGATAATACCGCGCCACATAGCAGAACTTTAAAAGTGCTCATCATTGGAAAACGTTCTTCGGGGCGAAAA
CTCTCAAGGATCTTACCGCTGTTGAGATCCAGTTCGATGTAACCCACTCGTGCACCCAACTGATCTTCAG
CATCTTTTACTTTCACCAGCGTTTCTGGGTGAGCAAAAACAGGAAGGCAAAATGCCGCAAAAAAGGGAAT
AAGGGCGACACGGAAATGTTGAATACTCATACTCTTCCTTTTTCAATATTATTGAAGCATTTATCAGGGT
TATTGTCTCATGAGCGGATACATATTTGAATGTATTTAGAAAAATAAACAAATAGGGGTTCCGCGCACAT
TTCCCCGAAAAGTGCCACCTGACGTC
Features (pLannotate 1.2.2; 21 found; start..end, strand, type, name):
     28..80      -  misc_feature   bom (fragment): basis of mobility region from pBR322
    235..614     +  enhancer       CMV enhancer: human cytomegalovirus immediate early enhancer
    615..818     +  promoter       CMV promoter: human cytomegalovirus (CMV) immediate early promoter
    814..847     +  LTR            5' LTR (truncated) (fragment): truncated 5' long terminal repeat (LTR) from HIV-1
    863..881     +  promoter       T7 promoter: promoter for bacteriophage T7 RNA polymerase
    971..4981    +  CDS            DROSHA: RNC_HUMAN - Also known as RN3, RNASE3L, RNASEN. Experimental evidence at protein level: Swiss-Prot protein existence level 1. Ribonuclease III double-stranded (ds) RNA-specific endoribonuclease that is involved in the initial step of microRNA (miRNA) biogenesis. Component of the microprocessor complex that is required to process primary miRNA transcripts (pri-miRNAs) to release precursor miRNA (pre-miRNA) in the nucleus. Within the microprocessor complex, DROSHA cleaves the 3' and 5' strands of a stem-loop in pri- miRNAs (processing center 11 bp from the dsRNA-ssRNA junction) to release hairpi
   5030..5071    +  CDS            V5 tag: epitope tag from simian virus 5
   5127..5351    +  polyA_signal   bGH poly(A) signal: bovine growth hormone polyadenylation signal
   5355..5376    +  promoter       SV40 promoter (fragment): SV40 enhancer and early promoter
   5397..5825    +  rep_origin     f1 ori (sequence partly withheld): f1 bacteriophage origin of replication; arrow indicates direction of (+) strand synthesis
   5839..6168    +  promoter       SV40 promoter: SV40 enhancer and early promoter
   6235..7026    +  CDS            neo: KKA2_KLEPN - Also known as kan, nptII. Experimental evidence at protein level: Swiss-Prot protein existence level 1. Resistance to kanamycin, neomycin, paromomycin, ribostamycin, butirosin and gentamicin B. From Klebsiella pneumoniae.
   7052..7210    +  CDS            ble (fragment): BLE_KLEPN - Experimental evidence at protein level: Swiss-Prot protein existence level 1. Binding protein with a strong affinity to the bleomycin family of antibiotics. Binds to CL990; an antimitotic-antibiotic compound. From Klebsiella pneumoniae.
   7205..7326    +  polyA_signal   SV40 poly(A) signal: SV40 polyadenylation signal
   7399..7415    -  protein_bind   lac operator: The lac repressor binds to the lac operator to inhibit transcription in E. coli. This inhibition can be relieved by adding lactose or isopropyl-β-D-thiogalactopyranoside (IPTG). lac repressor encoded by lacI
   7423..7453    -  promoter       lac promoter: promoter for the E. coli lac operon
   7468..7489    -  protein_bind   CAP binding site: CAP binding activates transcription in the presence of cAMP. E. coli catabolite activator protein
   7502..7594    -  CDS            lacI (fragment): lac repressor; lacI; The lac repressor binds to the lac operator to inhibit transcription in E. coli. This inhibition can be relieved by adding lactose or isopropyl-β-D-thiogalactopyranoside (IPTG).
   7777..8365    -  rep_origin     ori: high-copy-number ColE1/pMB1/pBR322/pUC origin of replication
   8536..9396    -  CDS            AmpR: β-lactamase; bla; confers resistance to ampicillin, carbenicillin, and related antibiotics
   9397..9501    -  promoter       AmpR promoter: bla
