[The description below was written by a language model from this plasmid's Addgene catalogue record and pLannotate feature annotations shown in this document.]
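Description:
pcDNA3.1/V5-His-TN-DROSHA is a mammalian expression plasmid of about 9.5 kb, built by Gibson cloning on an Invitrogen pcDNA3-series V5-His backbone. It is maintained in E. coli as a high-copy plasmid through a ColE1/pUC-type origin and selected with ampicillin via the β-lactamase gene. An f1 origin is also present. For selection in mammalian cells, an SV40 early promoter drives a neomycin phosphotransferase gene terminated by the SV40 poly(A) signal, allowing G418 selection of stable transfectants.

The payload is a roughly 4 kb human DROSHA coding sequence placed downstream of the CMV immediate-early enhancer and promoter and followed by the bovine growth hormone polyadenylation signal. A T7 promoter sits between the CMV promoter and the insert. The protein is fused at its C terminus to the backbone's V5-His tag; the feature tables annotate the V5 epitope but not a separate His tag. DROSHA is the RNase III enzyme of the microprocessor complex that cleaves primary microRNA transcripts to release precursor hairpins. This version carries two glutamate-to-glutamine substitutions, named E1045Q and E1222Q after a published numbering scheme and corresponding to E1008Q and E1185Q in the isoform cloned here. The record does not spell out their functional effect or the meaning of "TN". A run of silent mutations also makes the encoded mRNA resistant to siRNAs targeting that site, so the mutant can be expressed while endogenous DROSHA is knocked down.

The stated purpose is expression of TN-DROSHA in mammalian cells, and the associated study concerns annotation of primary microRNA transcript structures. The depositor and sequencing-derived records differ by a single nucleotide in length and give matching annotations.
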