Addgene plasmid #106252: pcDNA3.1/V5-His-TN-DROSHA
Purpose: Express TN-DROSHA in mammalian cells
Depositing lab: Joshua Mendell. Depositing organization: University of Texas Southwestern Medical Center. Publication: Genome-wide annotation of microRNA primary transcript structures reveals novel regulatory mechanisms. Chang TC, Pertea M, Lee S, Salzberg SL, Mendell JT. Genome Res. 2015 Sep;25(9):1401-9. doi: 10.1101/gr.193607.115. PubMed 26290535.
Backbone
  Vector backbone: pcDNA3/V5-His
  Backbone manufacturer: invitrogen
  Backbone size w/o insert (bp): 5514
  Total vector size (bp): 9533
  Vector type: Mammalian Expression
  Selectable markers: Neomycin (select with G418)
Growth in bacteria
  Bacterial resistance: Ampicillin, 100 μg/mL
  Growth temperature: 30°C
  Growth strain: NEB Stable
  Copy number: High Copy
Gene/Insert
  Gene/Insert name: Drosha Ribonuclease III (alt name: Drosha)
  Species: H. sapiens (human)
  Insert size (bp): 4017
  Mutation: E1045Q and E1222Q mutations
  GenBank ID: NM_001100412
  Entrez Gene: DROSHA (a.k.a. ETOHI2, HSA242976, RANSE3L, RN3, RNASE3L, RNASEN)
  Promoter: CMV
  Tag / fusion protein: V5-His (C terminal on insert)
  Cloning method: Gibson Cloning
  Sequencing primers: 5′ CMV forward; 3′ BGH reverse
Resource information
  A portion of this plasmid was derived from a plasmid made by: pcDNA4/TO/cmycDrosha (Thomas Tuschl)
Terms and licenses: Academic/Nonprofit Terms; Industry Terms: Not Available to Industry
Depositor comments: Please note that DROSHA mutation numbering (E1045Q and E1222Q) is modeled on Heo et al., Mol Cell 32: 276–284. These mutations correspond to E1008Q and E1185Q in this construct. In addition, a series of silent mutations across bp 1203 - 1221render the encoded DROSHA mRNA resistant to siRNAs that target that site.
How to cite: pcDNA3.1/V5-His-TN-DROSHA was a gift from Joshua Mendell (Addgene plasmid # 106252 ; http://n2t.net/addgene:106252 ; RRID:Addgene_106252)
